>Addgene plasmid #40943 | pAT253 | depositor full sequence | sequence record 54256 | pAT253 sequence 6433 bps
GACGAAAGGGCCTCGTGATACGCCTATTTTTATAGGTTAATGTCATGATAATAATGGTTTCTTAGACGTC
AGGTGGCACTTTTCGGGGAAATGTGCGCGGAACCCCTATTTGTTTATTTTTCTAAATACATTCAAATATG
TATCCGCTCATGAGACAATAACCCTGATAAATGCTTCAATAATATTGAAAAAGGAAGAGTATGAGTATTC
AACATTTCCGTGTCGCCCTTATTCCCTTTTTTGCGGCATTTTGCCTTCCTGTTTTTGCTCACCCAGAAAC
GCTGGTGAAAGTAAAAGATGCTGAAGATCAGTTGGGTGCACGAGTGGGTTACATCGAACTGGATCTCAAC
AGCGGTAAGATCCTTGAGAGTTTTCGCCCCGAAGAACGTTTTCCAATGATGAGCACTTTTAAAGTTCTGC
TATGTGGCGCGGTATTATCCCGTATTGACGCCGGGCAAGAGCAACTCGGTCGCCGCATACACTATTCTCA
GAATGACTTGGTTGAGTACTCACCAGTCACAGAAAAGCATCTTACGGATGGCATGACAGTAAGAGAATTA
TGCAGTGCTGCCATAACCATGAGTGATAACACTGCGGCCAACTTACTTCTGACAACGATCGGAGGACCGA
AGGAGCTAACCGCTTTTTTGCACAACATGGGGGATCATGTAACTCGCCTTGATCGTTGGGAACCGGAGCT
GAATGAAGCCATACCAAACGACGAGCGTGACACCACGATGCCTGTAGCAATGGCAACAACGTTGCGCAAA
CTATTAACTGGCGAACTACTTACTCTAGCTTCCCGGCAACAATTAATAGACTGGATGGAGGCGGATAAAG
TTGCAGGACCACTTCTGCGCTCGGCCCTTCCGGCTGGCTGGTTTATTGCTGATAAATCTGGAGCCGGTGA
GCGTGGGTCTCGCGGTATCATTGCAGCACTGGGGCCAGATGGTAAGCCCTCCCGTATCGTAGTTATCTAC
ACGACGGGGAGTCAGGCAACTATGGATGAACGAAATAGACAGATCGCTGAGATAGGTGCCTCACTGATTA
AGCATTGGTAACTGTCAGACCAAGTTTACTCATATATACTTTAGATTGATTTAAAACTTCATTTTTAATT
TAAAAGGATCTAGGTGAAGATCCTTTTTGATAATCTCATGACCAAAATCCCTTAACGTGAGTTTTCGTTC
CACTGAGCGTCAGACCCCGTAGAAAAGATCAAAGGATCTTCTTGAGATCCTTTTTTTCTGCGCGTAATCT
GCTGCTTGCAAACAAAAAAACCACCGCTACCAGCGGTGGTTTGTTTGCCGGATCAAGAGCTACCAACTCT
TTTTCCGAAGGTAACTGGCTTCAGCAGAGCGCAGATACCAAATACTGTCCTTCTAGTGTAGCCGTAGTTA
GGCCACCACTTCAAGAACTCTGTAGCACCGCCTACATACCTCGCTCTGCTAATCCTGTTACCAGTGGCTG
CTGCCAGTGGCGATAAGTCGTGTCTTACCGGGTTGGACTCAAGACGATAGTTACCGGATAAGGCGCAGCG
GTCGGGCTGAACGGGGGGTTCGTGCACACAGCCCAGCTTGGAGCGAACGACCTACACCGAACTGAGATAC
CTACAGCGTGAGCTATGAGAAAGCGCCACGCTTCCCGAAGGGAGAAAGGCGGACAGGTATCCGGTAAGCG
GCAGGGTCGGAACAGGAGAGCGCACGAGGGAGCTTCCAGGGGGAAACGCCTGGTATCTTTATAGTCCTGT
CGGGTTTCGCCACCTCTGACTTGAGCGTCGATTTTTGTGATGCTCGTCAGGGGGGCGGAGCCTATGGAAA
AACGCCAGCAACGCGGCCTTTTTACGGTTCCTGGCCTTTTGCTGGCCTTTTGCTCACATGTTCTTTCCTG
CGTTATCCCCTGATTCTGTGGATAACCGTATTACCGCCTTTGAGTGAGCTGATACCGCTCGCCGCAGCCG
AACGACCGAGCGCAGCGAGTCAGTGAGCGAGGAAGCGGAAGAGCGCCCAATACGCAAACCGCCTCTCCCC
GCGCGTTGGCCGATTCATTAATGCAGCTGGCACGACAGGTTTCCCGACTGGAAAGCGGGCAGTGAGCGCA
ACGCAATTAATGTGAGTTACCTCACTCATTAGGCACCCCAGGCTTTACACTTTATGCTTCCGGCTCGTAT
GTTGTGTGGAATTGTGAGCGGATAACAATTTCACACAGGAAACAGCTATGACCATGATTACGCCAAGCTC
GGAATTAACCCTCACTAAAGGGAACAAAAGCTGGGTACCCTATTACTCTTGGCCTCCTCTAGTACACTCT
ATATTTTTTTATGCCTCGGTAATGATTTTCATTTTTTTTTTTCCACCTAGCGGATGACTCTTTTTTTTTC
TTAGCGATTGGCATTATCACATAATGAATTATACATTATATAAAGTAATGTGATTTCTTCGAAGAATATA
CTAAAAAATGAGCAGGCAAGATAAACGAAGGCAAAGCTCGAGGAGATGAGTAAAGGAGAAGAACTTTTCA
CTGGAGTTGTCCCAATTCTTGTTGAATTAGATGGTGATGTTAATGGGCACAAATTTTCTGTCAGTGGAGA
GGGTGAAGGTGATGCAACATACGGAAAACTTACCCTTAAATTTATTTGCACTACTGGAAAACTACCTGTT
CCATGGCCAACACTTGTCACTACTTTCACTTATGGTGTTCAATGCTTTTCAAGATACCCAGATCATATGA
AACAGCATGACTTTTTCAAGAGTGCCATGCCCGAAGGTTATGTACAGGAAAGAACTATATTTTTCAAAGA
TGACGGGAACTACAAGACACGTGCTGAAGTCAAGTTTGAAGGTGATACCCTTGTTAATAGAATCGAGTTA
AAAGGTATTGATTTTAAAGAAGATGGAAACATTCTTGGACACAAATTGGAATACAACTATAACTCACACA
ATGTATACATCATGGCAGACAAACAAAAGAATGGAATCAAAGCTAACTTCAAAATTAGACACAACATTGA
AGATGGAAGCGTTCAACTAGCAGACCATTATCAACAAAATACTCCAATTGGCGATGGCCCTGTCCTTTTA
CCAGACAACCATTACCTGTCCACACAATCTGCCCTTTCGAAAGATCCCAACGAAAAGAGAGACCACATGG
TCCTTCTTGAGTTTGTAACAGCTGCTGGGATTACACATGGCATGGATGAACTATACAAAGAATTCCTGCA
GCCCGGGGGATCCATGGTGAAATATGTAACGTTATACGATGTCGCAGAGTATGCCGGTGTCTCTTATCAG
ACCGTTTCCCGCGTGGTGAACCAGGCCAGCCACGTTTCTGCGAAAACGCGGGAAAAAGTGGAAGCGGCGA
TGGCGGAGCTGAATTACATTCCCAACCGCGTGGCACAGCAACTGGCGGACAAAGGTGGCGGATCGTTGCT
GATTGGCGTTGCCTCCTCCAGTCTGGCCCTGCACGCGCCGTCGCAAATTGTCGCGGCGATTAAATCTCGC
GCCGATCAACTGGGTGCCAGCGTGGTGGTGTCGATGGTAGAACGAAGCGGCGTCGAAGCCTGTAAAGCGG
CGGTGCACAATCTTCTCGCGCAACGCGTCAGTGGGCTGATCATTAACTATCCGCTGGATGACCAGGATGC
CATTGCTGTGGAAGCTGCCTGCACTAATGTTCCGGCGTTATTTCTTGATGTCTCTGACCAGACACCCATC
AACAGTATTATTTTCTCCCATGAAGACGGTACGCGACTGGGCGTGGAGCATCTGGTCGCATTGGGTCACC
AGCAAATCGCGCTGTTAGCGGGCCCATTAAGTTCTGTCTCGGCGCGTCTGCGTCTGGCTGGCTGGCATAA
ATATCTCACTCGCAATCAAATTCAGCCGATAGCGGAACGGGAAGGCGACTGGAGTGCCATGTCCGGTTTT
CAACAAACCATGCTAATGCTGAATGAGGGCATCGTTCCCACTGCGATGCTGGTTGCCAACGATCAGATGG
CGCTGGGCGCAATGCGCGCCATTACCGAGTCCGGGCTGCGCGTTGGTGCGGATATCTCGGTAGTGGGATA
CGACGATACCGAAGACAGCTCATGTTATATCCCGCCGTTAACCACCATCAAACAGGATTTTCGCCTGCTG
GGGCAAACCAGCGTGGACCGCTTGCTGCAACTCTCTCAGGGCCAGGCGGTGAAGGGCAATCAGCTGTTGC
CCGTCTCACTGGTGAAAAGAAAAACCACCCTGGCGCCCAATACGCAAACCGCCTCTCCCCGCGCGTTGGC
CGATTCATTAATGCAGCTGGGATCCTGTACTCCACCAAAGAAGAAGAGAAAGGTTGCCTAATCTAGAGCG
GCCGCCACCGCGGTGGAGCTCCAATTCGCCCTATAGTGAGTCGTATTACAATTCACTGGCCGTCGTTTTA
CAACGTCGTGACTGGGAAAACCCTGGCGTTACCCAACTTAATCGCCTTGCAGCACATCCCCCTTTCGCCA
GCTGGCGTAATAGCGAAGAGGCCCGCACCGATCGCCCTTCCCAACAGTTGCGCAGCCTGAATGGCGAATG
GCGCG
[124 nt withheld, positions 4556-4679]
C
[91 nt withheld, positions 4681-4771]
A
[49 nt withheld, positions 4773-4821]
CCTTTGACGTTGGAGTCCACGTTCTTT
[37 nt withheld, positions 4849-4885]
ACCCTATCTCGGTCTATTCTTTTGATTTATAAGGGATTTTGCCGATTTCGGCCTATTGGTTAAAAAATGA
GCTGATTTAACAAAAATTTAACGCGAATTTTAACAAAATATTAACGTTTACAATTTCCTGATGCGGTATT
TTCTCCTTACGCATCTGTGCGGTATTTCACACCGCATAGATCCGTCGAGTTCAAGAGAAAAAAAAAGAAA
AAGCAAAAAGAAAAAAGGAAAGCGCGCCTCGTTCAGAATGACACGTATAGAATGATGCATTACCTTGTCA
TCTTCAGTATCATACTGTTCGTATACATACTTACTGACATTCATAGGTATACATATATACACATGTATAT
ATATCGTATGCTGCAGCTTTAAATAATCGGTGTCACTACATAAGAACACCTTTGGTGGAGGGAACATCGT
TGGTACCATTGGGCGAGGTGGCTTCTCTTATGGCAACCGCAAGAGCCTTGAACGCACTCTCACTACGGTG
ATGATCATTCTTGCCTCGCAGACAATCAACGTGGAGGGTAATTCTGCTAGCCTCTGCAAAGCTTTCAAGA
AAATGCGGGATCATCTCGCAAGAGAGATCTCCTACTTTCTCCCTTTGCAAACCAAGTTCGACAACTGCGT
ACGGCCTGTTCGAAAGATCTACCACCGCTCTGGAAAGTGCCTCATCCAAAGGCGCAAATCCTGATCCAAA
CCTTTTTACTCCACGCGCCAGTAGGGCCTCTTTAAAAGCTTGACCGAGAGCAATCCCGCAGTCTTCAGTG
GTGTGATGGTCGTCTATGTGTAAGTCACCAATGCACTCAACGATTAGCGACCAGCCGGAATGCTTGGCCA
GAGCATGTATCATATGGTCCAGAAACCCTATACCTGTGTGGACGTTAATCACTTGCGATTGTGTGGCCTG
TTCTGCTACTGCTTCTGCCTCTTTTTCTGGGAAGATCGAGTGCTCTATCGCTAGGGGACCACCCTTTAAA
GAGATCGCAATCTGAATCTTGGTTTCATTTGTAATACGCTTTACTAGGGCTTTCTGCTCTGTCATCTTTG
CCTTCGTTTATCTTGCCTGCTCATTTTTTAGTATATTCTTCGAAGAAATCACATTACTTTATATAATGTA
TAATTCATTATGTGATAATGCCAATCGCTAAGAAAAAAAAAGAGTCATCCGCTAGGGGAAAAAAAAAAAT
GAAAATCATTACCGAGGCATAAAAAAATATAGAGTGTACTAGAGGAGGCCAAGAGTAATAGAAAAAGAAA
ATTGCGGGAAAGGACTGTGTTATGACTTCCCTGACTAATGCCGTGTTCAAACGATACCTGGCAGTGACTC
CTAGCGCTCACCAAGCTCTTAAAACGGGAATTTATGGTGCACTCTCAGTACAATCTGCTCTGATGCCGCA
TAGTTAAGCCAGCCCCGACACCCGCCAACACCCGCTGACGCGCCCTGACGGGCTTGTCTGCTCCCGGCAT
CCGCTTACAGACAAGCTGTGACCGTCTCCGGGAGCTGCATGTGTCAGAGGTTTTCACCGTCATCACCGAA
ACGCGCGA
Features (pLannotate 1.2.2; 22 found; start..end, strand, type, name):
     96..200     +  promoter       AmpR promoter: bla
    201..1061    +  CDS            AmpR: β-lactamase; bla; confers resistance to ampicillin, carbenicillin, and related antibiotics
   1232..1820    +  rep_origin     ori: high-copy-number ColE1/pMB1/pBR322/pUC origin of replication
   2003..2095    +  CDS            lacI (fragment): lac repressor; lacI; The lac repressor binds to the lac operator to inhibit transcription in E. coli. This inhibition can be relieved by adding lactose or isopropyl-β-D-thiogalactopyranoside (IPTG).
   2108..2129    +  protein_bind   CAP binding site: CAP binding activates transcription in the presence of cAMP. E. coli catabolite activator protein
   2144..2174    +  promoter       lac promoter: promoter for the E. coli lac operon
   2182..2198    +  protein_bind   lac operator: The lac repressor binds to the lac operator to inhibit transcription in E. coli. This inhibition can be relieved by adding lactose or isopropyl-β-D-thiogalactopyranoside (IPTG). lac repressor encoded by lacI
   2243..2261    +  promoter       T3 promoter: promoter for bacteriophage T3 RNA polymerase
   2299..2486    +  promoter       HIS3 promoter: S. cerevisiae HIS3
   2496..3209    +  CDS            GFP (S65T): GFP (S65T) is a basic (constitutively fluorescent) green fluorescent protein published in 1995, derived from Aequorea victoria.
   3210..3234    -  misc_feature   MCS (fragment): pBluescript multiple cloning site
   3246..4290    +  CDS            lacI (fragment): lac repressor; lacI; The lac repressor binds to the lac operator to inhibit transcription in E. coli. This inhibition can be relieved by adding lactose or isopropyl-β-D-thiogalactopyranoside (IPTG).
   4332..4361    -  misc_feature   MCS (fragment): pBluescript multiple cloning site
   4370..4388    -  promoter       T7 promoter: promoter for bacteriophage T7 RNA polymerase
   4391..4548    +  CDS            lacZα (fragment): LacZα fragment of β-galactosidase; lacZ fragment
   4556..5011    +  rep_origin     f1 ori (sequence partly withheld): f1 bacteriophage origin of replication; arrow indicates direction of (+) strand synthesis
   5012..5063    -  misc_feature   bom (fragment): basis of mobility region from pBR322
   5271..5930    -  CDS            HIS3: imidazoleglycerol-phosphate dehydratase, required for histidine biosynthesis; S. cerevisiae HIS3; yeast auxotrophic marker
   5931..6117    -  promoter       HIS3 promoter: S. cerevisiae HIS3
   6167..6247    +  CDS            MRM1 (fragment): MRM1_YEAST - Also known as PET56 From Saccharomyces cerevisiae (strain ATCC 204508 / S288c) (Baker's yeast).
   6248..6297    -  misc_feature   bom (fragment): basis of mobility region from pBR322
   6399..1       -  CDS            rop (fragment) (across the origin): Rop protein, which maintains plasmids at low copy number; rop
