[The description below was written by a language model from this plasmid's Addgene catalogue record and pLannotate feature annotations shown in this document.]
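Description:
pAT253 is a 6.4 kb yeast expression plasmid built on pAFS135, a pBluescript/pRS-type shuttle backbone. In E. coli it is propagated through a high-copy ColE1/pUC origin with ampicillin resistance (bla), and it also carries an f1 phage origin. For Saccharomyces cerevisiae it provides the HIS3 auxotrophic marker with its own promoter. The feature table shows no yeast replication origin or centromere (no 2μ or CEN/ARS), which is consistent with an integrating vector, although the record does not say so explicitly.

The payload, cloned between XhoI and NotI, is a fusion of GFP (S65T, V163A) at the N terminus, the E. coli lac repressor, and a C-terminal SV40 nuclear localisation signal, expressed from a HIS3 promoter fragment. The annotated GFP and lacI coding segments lie immediately downstream of that promoter and are flanked by the T3 and T7 promoters and remnants of the pBluescript polylinker. The LacI portion carries the I12 (P3Y) substitution and lacks its last 11 amino acids, which prevents tetramerisation. It additionally bears the "LacI**" (LacI2G) set of mutations, which were introduced by site-directed mutagenesis in the LEU2-marked sister plasmid pAT222 and then subcloned into pAFS135. The record does not describe the functional effect of these changes.

GFP-LacI fusions of this type are used to bind and visualise lac operator arrays inserted in the yeast genome. This variant was made for a study of how tight protein–DNA interactions influence gene silencing.
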