Addgene plasmid #40943: pAT253
Depositing lab: Angela Taddei. Depositing organization: Institut Curie. Publication: Tight protein-DNA interactions favor gene silencing. Dubarry M, Loiodice I, Chen CL, Thermes C, Taddei A. Genes Dev. 2011 Jul 1;25(13):1365-70. 10.1101/gad.611011 PubMed 21724830.
Backbone
  Vector backbone: pAFS135
  Backbone manufacturer: Andrew W. Murray Lab, UCSF (Straight, Sedat, & Murray, 1998. PMID: 9813090)
  Backbone size w/o insert (bp): 4600
  Total vector size (bp): 6433
  Vector type: Yeast Expression
  Selectable markers: HIS3
Growth in bacteria
  Bacterial resistance: Ampicillin, 100 μg/mL
  Growth temperature: 37°C
  Growth strain: DH5alpha
  Copy number: Unknown
Gene/Insert
  Gene/Insert name: GFP-LacI** (alt names: GFP-LacI; LacI2G(4mutations); LacI)
  Species: E. coli
  Insert size (bp): 1850
  Mutation: LacI**/LacI2G(4 mutations) (see comment below); lacI-I12 mutation (P3Y); C-terminal 11 amino acids deleted to prevent tetramerization
  Promoter: His3 promoter fragment
  Tag / fusion protein: GFP(S65T, V163A) (N terminal on insert); SV40 NLS (C terminal on insert)
  Cloning method: Restriction Enzyme; 5′ cloning site XhoI (not destroyed); 3′ cloning site NotI (not destroyed)
  Sequencing primers: 5′ GFP-F, M13_pUC_rev; 3′ M13_pUC_fwd
Terms and licenses: Academic/Nonprofit Terms; Industry Terms: Not Available to Industry
Depositor comments: The plasmid pAFS135 (Straight, Sedat, and Murray, 1998) contains GFP(S65T, V163A)-LacI(P3Y, del C-terminal 11 aa)-SV40 NLS under the control of a HIS3 promoter fragment. To construct pAT123, the HIS3 marker of AFS135 was replaced with a ScaI-DraIII fragment from RS405 containing LEU2 (a kind gift from Karine Dubrana and Susan Gasser). The plasmid pAT222 (Addgene plasmid #40942) was obtained by site-directed mutagenesis of pAT123 to create GFP-LacI**, using the primers (base mutations in lowercase): 5’- GTGGCACAgCAACTGGCGGaCAAAggtggcggaTCGTTGCTGATTGGCGTTGCCtCCT-3’ and 5’- AGGaGGCAACGCCAATCAGCAACGAtccgccaccTTTGtCCGCCAGTTGcTGTGCCAC- 3’. The LacI** variant was then subcloned into pAFS135 using NotI and XhoI restriction sites to create plasmid pAT253.
How to cite: pAT253 was a gift from Angela Taddei (Addgene plasmid # 40943 ; http://n2t.net/addgene:40943 ; RRID:Addgene_40943)
