>Addgene plasmid #40943 | pAT253 | addgene partial sequence | sequence record 55192 | M13_pUC_fwd
ATACGACTCACTATAGGGCGAATTGGAGCTCCACCGCGGTGGCGGCCGCTCTAGATTAGGCAACCTTTCT
CTTCTTCTTTGGTGGAGTACAGGATCCCAGCTGCATTAATGAATCGGCCAACGCGCGGGGAGAGGCGGTT
TGCGTATTGGGCGCCAGGGTGGTTTTTCTTTTCACCAGTGAGACGGGCAACAGCTGATTGCCCTTCACCG
CCTGGCCCTGAGAGAGTTGCAGCAAGCGGTCCACGCTGGTTTGCCCCAGCAGGCGAAAATCCTGTTTGAT
GGTGGTTAACGGCGGGATATAACATGAGCTGTCTTCGGTATCGTCGTATCCCACTACCGAGATATCCGCA
CCAACGCGCAGCCCGGACTCGGTAATGGCGCGCATTGCGCCCAGCGCCATCTGATCGTTGGCAACCAGCA
TCGCAGTGGGAACGATGCCCTCATTCAGCATTAGCATGGTTTGTTGAAAACCGGACATGGCACTCCAGTC
GCCTTCCCGTTCCGCTATCGGCTGAATTTGATTGCGAGTGAGATATTTATGCCAGCCAGCCAGACGCAGA
CGCGCCGAGACAGAACTTAATGGGCCCGCTAACAGCGCGATTTGCTGGTGACCCAATGCGACCAGATGCT
CCACGCCCAGTCGCGTACCGTCTTCATGGGAGAAAATAATACTGTTGATGGGTGTCTGGTCAGAGACATC
AAGAAATAACGCCGGAACATTAGTGCAGGCAGCTTCCACAGCAATGGCATCCTGGTCATCCAGCGGATAG
TTAATGATCAGCCCACTGACGCGTTGCGCGAGAAGATTGTGCACCGCCGCTTTACAGGCTTCGACGCCGC
TTCGTTCTACCATCGACACCACCACGCTGGCACCCAGTTGATCGGCGCGAGATTTAATCGCCGCGACAAT
TTGCGACGGCGCGTGCAGGGCCAGACTGGAGGAGGCAACGCCAATCAGCAACGATCCGCCACCTTTGTC
