>Addgene plasmid #40943 | pAT253 | addgene partial sequence | sequence record 55193 | GFP-F 5'-GGTCCTTCTTGAGTTTGTAAC-3'
TGGCATGGATGAACTATACAAAGAATTCCTGCAGCCCGGGGGATCCATGGTGAAATATGTAACGTTATAC
GATGTCGCAGAGTATGCCGGTGTCTCTTATCAGACCGTTTCCCGCGTGGTGAACCAGGCCAGCCACGTTT
CTGCGAAAACGCGGGAAAAAGTGGAAGCGGCGATGGCGGAGCTGAATTACATTCCCAACCGCGTGGCACA
GCAACTGGCGGACAAAGGTGGCGGATCGTTGCTGATTGGCGTTGCCTCCTCCAGTCTGGCCCTGCACGCG
CCGTCGCAAATTGTCGCGGCGATTAAATCTCGCGCCGATCAACTGGGTGCCAGCGTGGTGGTGTCGATGG
TAGAACGAAGCGGCGTCGAAGCCTGTAAAGCGGCGGTGCACAATCTTCTCGCGCAACGCGTCAGTGGGCT
GATCATTAACTATCCGCTGGATGACCAGGATGCCATTGCTGTGGAAGCTGCCTGCACTAATGTTCCGGCG
TTATTTCTTGATGTCTCTGACCAGACACCCATCAACAGTATTATTTTCTCCCATGAAGACGGTACGCGAC
TGGGCGTGGAGCATCTGGTCGCATTGGGTCACCAGCAAATCGCGCTGTTAGCGGGCCCATTAAGTTCTGT
CTCGGCGCGTCTGCGTCTGGCTGGCTGGCATAAATATCTCACTCGCAATCAAATTCAGCCGATAGCGGAA
CGGGAAGGCGACTGGAGTGCCATGTCCGGTTTTCAACAAACCATGCTAATGCTGAATGAGGGCATCGTTC
CCACTGCGATGCTGGTTGCCAACGATCAGATGGCGCTGGGCGCAATGCGCGCCATTACCGAGTCCGGGCT
GCGCGTTGGTGCGGATATCTCGGTAGTGGGATACGACGATACCGAAGACAGCTCATGTTATATCCCGCCG
TTAACCACCATCAAACAGGATTTTCGC
